Addgene plasmid #123684: MTK1_022
Purpose: Encodes ConLS and the human A4 insulator as a Type 1 part to be used in the MTK system
Depositing lab: Hana El-Samad. Depositing organization: University of California, San Francisco (UCSF). Publication: A Toolkit for Rapid Modular Construction of Biological Circuits in Mammalian Cells. Fonseca JP, Bonny AR, Kumar GR, Ng AH, Town J, Wu QC, Aslankoohi E, Chen SY, Dods G, Harrigan P, Osimiri LC, Kistler AL, El-Samad H. ACS Synth Biol. 2019 Nov 15;8(11):2593-2606. doi: 10.1021/acssynbio.9b00322. Epub 2019 Nov 5. PubMed 31686495.
Backbone
  Vector backbone: MTK0_027
  Vector type: Mammalian Expression
Growth in bacteria
  Bacterial resistance: Chloramphenicol, 25 μg/mL
  Growth temperature: 37°C
  Growth strain: DH5alpha
  Copy number: Unknown
Gene/Insert
  Gene/Insert name: Connector LS-A4 insulator
  Species: Synthetic
  Cloning method: Restriction Enzyme; 5′ cloning site BsmBI (destroyed during cloning); 3′ cloning site BsmBI (destroyed during cloning)
Terms and licenses: Academic/Nonprofit Terms; Industry Terms: Not Available to Industry
Depositor comments: Type 1 parts are 5' assembly connectors in the MTK. Insulator sequences from https://doi.org/10.1038/nbt.3062 Please visit https://www.biorxiv.org/content/10.1101/506188v2 for BioRxiv preprint
How to cite: MTK1_022 was a gift from Hana El-Samad (Addgene plasmid # 123684 ; http://n2t.net/addgene:123684 ; RRID:Addgene_123684)
