[The description below was written by a language model from this plasmid's Addgene catalogue record and pLannotate feature annotations shown in this document.]
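Description:
MTK1_022 is a small (about 2 kb) part plasmid from the Mammalian Toolkit (MTK), a hierarchical modular cloning system for building genetic circuits in mammalian cells. It is built on the MTK0_027 part-entry backbone and is catalogued as a mammalian expression vector, although it carries no expression cassette of its own. It serves as a storage and donor plasmid for one standardized part. The annotated features are all bacterial maintenance elements: a high-copy ColE1/pUC-type origin of replication, and a chloramphenicol acetyltransferase (cat) gene driven by its native promoter and followed by a lambda t0 terminator. The plasmid is therefore propagated in E. coli under chloramphenicol selection.

The payload is a synthetic Type 1 part that combines the ConLS connector with the human A4 insulator. It was inserted through BsmBI sites that were destroyed during cloning. In the MTK scheme, Type 1 parts are 5' assembly connectors: they sit at the upstream end of a transcriptional unit and provide the junction sequences used to link units together in later multigene assemblies. Here an insulator element is fused to the connector, which presumably places a chromatin insulator upstream of the assembled unit to help shield it from neighbouring regulatory influences or positional effects, though the record does not describe this function explicitly. The automated feature table does not annotate the connector or the insulator, so the insert probably lies in the unannotated region between the origin and the terminator, but its exact boundaries are not given. The plasmid is typically used as one input in a Golden Gate-style reaction with other MTK parts such as promoters, coding sequences and terminators.
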