Features (pLannotate 1.2.2; 4 found; start..end, strand, type, name):
   1001..1035    -  terminator     lambda t0 terminator: minimal transcription terminator from phage lambda (Scholtissek and Grosse, 1987)
   1109..1765    -  CDS            cat: CAT_ECOLX - Experimental evidence at protein level: Swiss-Prot protein existence level 1. This enzyme is an effector of chloramphenicol resistance in bacteria. From Escherichia coli. This protein is used as a marker in many commonly used cloning vectors, such as pACYC184.
   1766..1863    -  promoter       cat promoter: promoter of the E. coli cat gene encoding chloramphenicol acetyltransferase
   1947..515     +  rep_origin     ori (across the origin): high-copy-number ColE1/pMB1/pBR322/pUC origin of replication
>Addgene plasmid #123684 | MTK1_022 | addgene full sequence | sequence record 248582 | Addgene NGS Result
TGCCGGATCAAGAGCTACCAACTCTTTTTCCGAAGGTAACTGGCTTCAGCAGAGCGCAGATACCAAATAC
TGTTCTTCTAGTGTAGCCGTAGTTAGGCCACCACTTCAAGAACTCTGTAGCACCGCCTACATACCTCGCT
CTGCTAATCCTGTTACCAGTGGCTGCTGCCAGTGGCGATAAGTCGTGTCTTACCGGGTTGGACTCAAGAC
GATAGTTACCGGATAAGGCGCAGCGGTCGGGCTGAACGGGGGGTTCGTGCACACAGCCCAGCTTGGAGCG
AACGACCTACACCGAACTGAGATACCTACAGCGTGAGCTATGAGAAAGCGCCACGCTTCCCGAAGGGAGA
AAGGCGGACAGGTATCCGGTAAGCGGCAGGGTCGGAACAGGAGAGCGCACGAGGGAGCTTCCAGGGGGAA
ACGCCTGGTATCTTTATAGTCCTGTCGGGTTTCGCCACCTCTGACTTGAGCGTCGATTTTTGTGATGCTC
GTCAGGGGGGCGGAGCCTATGGAAAAACGCCAGCAACGCGGCCTTTTTACGGTTCCTGGCCTTTTGCTGG
CCTTTTGCTCACATGTTCTTTCCTGCGTTATCCCCTGATTCTGTGGATAACCGTAGTCGGTCTCACCCTG
AATTCGCATCTAGATGGTAGAGCCACAAACAGCCGGTACAAGCAACGATCTCCAGGACCATCTGAATCAT
GCGCGGATGACACGAACTCACGACGGCGATCACAGACATTAACCCACAGTACAGACACTGCGACAACGTG
GCAATTCGTCGCAATACCGTCTCACTGAACTGGCCGATAATTGCAGACGAGGAGCATCGCCCTTCCCCGG
CCCTCAGGTAAGAGGACCAAATACCGTAGCCGTTTCCAATTTCAGTCCTTTAGCGCCACCTGGTGCTAAC
TACTCTATCACGCTTTTATCCAATAACTACCTTTGTAAATTTCCTTTCAAAAGTTCTGGCCGGGCGCGGT
GGCAACGTGAGACCAGACCAATAAAAAACGCCCGGCGGCAACCGAGCGTTCTGAACAAATCCAGATGGAG
TTCTGAGGTCATTACTGGATCTATCAACAGGAGTCCAAGCGAGCTCGATATCAAATTACGCCCCGCCCTG
CCACTCATCGCAGTACTGTTGTAATTCATTAAGCATTCTGCCGACATGGAAGCCATCACAAACGGCATGA
TGAACCTGAATCGCCAGCGGCATCAGCACCTTGTCGCCTTGCGTATAATATTTGCCCATGGTGAAAACGG
GGGCGAAGAAGTTGTCCATATTGGCCACGTTTAAATCAAAACTGGTGAAACTCACCCAGGGATTGGCTGA
AACGAAAAACATATTCTCAATAAACCCTTTAGGGAAATAGGCCAGGTTTTCACCGTAACACGCCACATCT
TGCGAATATATGTGTAGAAACTGCCGGAAATCGTCGTGGTATTCACTCCAGAGCGATGAAAACGTTTCAG
TTTGCTCATGGAAAACGGTGTAACAAGGGTGAACACTATCCCATATCACCAGCTCACCGTCTTTCATTGC
CATACGAAATTCCGGATGAGCATTCATCAGGCGGGCAAGAATGTGAATAAAGGCCGGATAAAACTTGTGC
TTATTTTTCTTTACGGTCTTTAAAAAGGCCGTAATATCCAGCTGAACGGTCTGGTTATAGGTACATTGAG
CAACTGACTGAAATGCCTCAAAATGTTCTTTACGATGCCATTGGGATATATCAACGGTGGTATATCCAGT
GATTTTTTTCTCCATTTTAGCTTCCTTAGCTCCTGAAAATCTCGATAACTCAAAAAATACGCCCGGTAGT
GATCTTATTTCATTATGGTGAAAGTTGGAACCTCTTACGTGCCCGATCAATCATGACCAAAATCCCTTAA
CGTGAGTTTTCGTTCCACTGAGCGTCAGACCCCGTAGAAAAGATCAAAGGATCTTCTTGAGATCCTTTTT
TTCTGCGCGTAATCTGCTGCTTGCAAACAAAAAAACCACCGCTACCAGCGGTGGTTTGTT
